>Addgene plasmid #161795 | pCMV-monSTIM1 | addgene full sequence | sequence record 369139 | Addgene NGS Result
TTTGCAAAGATCGATCAAGAGACAGGATGAGGATCGTTTCGCATGATTGAACAAGATGGATTGCACGCAG
GTTCTCCGGCCGCTTGGGTGGAGAGGCTATTCGGCTATGACTGGGCACAACAGACAATCGGCTGCTCTGA
TGCCGCCGTGTTCCGGCTGTCAGCGCAGGGGCGCCCGGTTCTTTTTGTCAAGACCGACCTGTCCGGTGCC
CTGAATGAACTGCAAGACGAGGCAGCGCGGCTATCGTGGCTGGCCACGACGGGCGTTCCTTGCGCAGCTG
TGCTCGACGTTGTCACTGAAGCGGGAAGGGACTGGCTGCTATTGGGCGAAGTGCCGGGGCAGGATCTCCT
GTCATCTCACCTTGCTCCTGCCGAGAAAGTATCCATCATGGCTGATGCAATGCGGCGGCTGCATACGCTT
GATCCGGCTACCTGCCCATTCGACCACCAAGCGAAACATCGCATCGAGCGAGCACGTACTCGGATGGAAG
CCGGTCTTGTCGATCAGGATGATCTGGACGAAGAGCATCAGGGGCTCGCGCCAGCCGAACTGTTCGCCAG
GCTCAAGGCGAGCATGCCCGACGGCGAGGATCTCGTCGTGACCCATGGCGATGCCTGCTTGCCGAATATC
ATGGTGGAAAATGGCCGCTTTTCTGGATTCATCGACTGTGGCCGGCTGGGTGTGGCGGACCGCTATCAGG
ACATAGCGTTGGCTACCCGTGATATTGCTGAAGAGCTTGGCGGCGAATGGGCTGACCGCTTCCTCGTGCT
TTACGGTATCGCCGCTCCCGATTCGCAGCGCATCGCCTTCTATCGCCTTCTTGACGAGTTCTTCTGAGCG
GGACTCTGGGGTTCGAAATGACCGACCAAGCGACGCCCAACCTGCCATCACGAGATTTCGATTCCACCGC
CGCCTTCTATGAAAGGTTGGGCTTCGGAATCGTTTTCCGGGACGCCGGCTGGATGATCCTCCAGCGCGGG
GATCTCATGCTGGAGTTCTTCGCCCACCCTAGGGGGAGGCTAACTGAAACACGGAAGGAGACAATACCGG
AAGGAACCCGCGCTATGACGGCAATAAAAAGACAGAATAAAACGCACGGTGTTGGGTCGTTTGTTCATAA
ACGCGGGGTTCGGTCCCAGGGCTGGCACTCTGTCGATACCCCACCGAGACCCCATTGGGGCCAATACGCC
CGCGTTTCTTCCTTTTCCCCACCCCACCCCCCAAGTTCGGGTGAAGGCCCAGGGCTCGCAGCCAACGTCG
GGGCGGCAGGCCCTGCCATAGCCTCAGGTTACTCATATATACTTTAGATTGATTTAAAACTTCATTTTTA
ATTTAAAAGGATCTAGGTGAAGATCCTTTTTGATAATCTCATGACCAAAATCCCTTAACGTGAGTTTTCG
TTCCACTGAGCGTCAGACCCCGTAGAAAAGATCAAAGGATCTTCTTGAGATCCTTTTTTTCTGCGCGTAA
TCTGCTGCTTGCAAACAAAAAAACCACCGCTACCAGCGGTGGTTTGTTTGCCGGATCAAGAGCTACCAAC
TCTTTTTCCGAAGGTAACTGGCTTCAGCAGAGCGCAGATACCAAATACTGTTCTTCTAGTGTAGCCGTAG
TTAGGCCACCACTTCAAGAACTCTGTAGCACCGCCTACATACCTCGCTCTGCTAATCCTGTTACCAGTGG
CTGCTGCCAGTGGCGATAAGTCGTGTCTTACCGGGTTGGACTCAAGACGATAGTTACCGGATAAGGCGCA
GCGGTCGGGCTGAACGGGGGGTTCGTGCACACAGCCCAGCTTGGAGCGAACGACCTACACCGAACTGAGA
TACCTACAGCGTGAGCTATGAGAAAGCGCCACGCTTCCCGAAGGGAGAAAGGCGGACAGGTATCCGGTAA
GCGGCAGGGTCGGAACAGGAGAGCGCACGAGGGAGCTTCCAGGGGGAAACGCCTGGTATCTTTATAGTCC
TGTCGGGTTTCGCCACCTCTGACTTGAGCGTCGATTTTTGTGATGCTCGTCAGGGGGGCGGAGCCTATGG
AAAAACGCCAGCAACGCGGCCTTTTTACGGTTCCTGGCCTTTTGCTGGCCTTTTGCTCACATGTTCTTTC
CTGCGTTATCCCCTGATTCTGTGGATAACCGTATTACCGCCATGCATTAGTTATTAATAGTAATCAATTA
CGGGGTCATTAGTTCATAGCCCATATATGGAGTTCCGCGTTACATAACTTACGGTAAATGGCCCGCCTGG
CTGACCGCCCAACGACCCCCGCCCATTGACGTCAATAATGACGTATGTTCCCATAGTAACGCCAATAGGG
ACTTTCCATTGACGTCAATGGGTGGAGTATTTACGGTAAACTGCCCACTTGGCAGTACATCAAGTGTATC
ATATGCCAAGTACGCCCCCTATTGACGTCAATGACGGTAAATGGCCCGCCTGGCATTATGCCCAGTACAT
GACCTTATGGGACTTTCCTACTTGGCAGTACATCTACGTATTAGTCATCGCTATTACCATGGTGATGCGG
TTTTGGCAGTACATCAATGGGCGTGGATAGCGGTTTGACTCACGGGGATTTCCAAGTCTCCACCCCATTG
ACGTCAATGGGAGTTTGTTTTGGCACCAAAATCAACGGGACTTTCCAAAATGTCGTAACAACTCCGCCCC
ATTGACGCAAATGGGCGGTAGGCGTGTACGGTGGGAGGTCTATATAAGCAGAGCTGGTTTAGTGAACCGT
CAGATCCGCTAGCGCCACCATGGTGAGCAAGGGCGAGGAGCTGTTCACCGGGGTGGTGCCCATCCTGGTC
GAGCTGGACGGCGACGTAAACGGCCACAAGTTCAGCGTGTCCGGCGAGGGCGAGGGCGATGCCACCTACG
GCAAGCTGACCCTGAAGTTCATCTGCACCACCGGCAAGCTGCCCGTGCCCTGGCCCACCCTCGTGACCAC
CCTGACCTACGGCGTGCAGTGCTTCAGCCGCTACCCCGACCACATGAAGCAGCACGACTTCTTCAAGTCC
GCCATGCCCGAAGGCTACGTCCAGGAGCGCACCATCTTCTTCAAGGACGACGGCAACTACAAGACCCGCG
CCGAGGTGAAGTTCGAGGGCGACACCCTGGTGAACCGCATCGAGCTGAAGGGCATCGACTTCAAGGAGGA
CGGCAACATCCTGGGGCACAAGCTGGAGTACAACTACAACAGCCACAACGTCTATATCATGGCCGACAAG
CAGAAGAACGGCATCAAGGTGAACTTCAAGATCCGCCACAACATCGAGGACGGCAGCGTGCAGCTCGCCG
ACCACTACCAGCAGAACACCCCCATCGGCGACGGCCCCGTGCTGCTGCCCGACAACCACTACCTGAGCAC
CCAGTCCGCCCTGAGCAAAGACCCCAACGAGAAGCGCGATCACATGGTCCTGCTGGAGTTCGTGACCGCC
GCCGGGATCACTCTCGGCATGGACGAGCTGTACAAGCCACCGGTCATGAAGATGGACAAAAAGACCATCG
TCTGGTTTCGGAGAGATTTGAGAATAGAAGATAATCCCGCGCTCGCCGCCGCGGCCCACGAGGGTTCCGT
CTTCCCCGTTTTCATTTGGTGTCCTGAAGAAGAAGGCCAGTTTTATCCCGGAAGGGCCTCTAGGTGGTGG
ATGAAGCAAAGTCTGGCCCATCTTAGCCAGTCACTGAAAGCACTGGGCAGTGATCTTACCCTGATCAAGA
CACACAATACCATCTCTGCCATCCTCGACTGCATCAGGGTGACCGGCGCAACGAAAGTCGTGTTTAACCA
CCTGTACGATCCAGTTAGTCTGGTGCGCGACCACACTGTGAAGGAGAAGCTGGTGGAACGGGGGATCAGT
GTGCAGAGCTACAACGGGGACCTTCTGTACGAGCCATGGGAGATCTATTGCGAGAAAGGGAAACCGTTCA
CCTCCTTCAACAGTTACTGGAAGAAATGTTTGGATATGTCAATAGAGTCCGTTATGTTGCCCCCTCCCTG
GAGACTGATGCCGATTACTGCTGCTGCAGAGGCCATCTGGGCCTGCTCCATCGAGGAACTCGGTCTGGAA
AATGAAGCAGAAAAGCCAAGCAATGCACTTCTCACTAGAGCCTGGAGCCCCGGCTGGTCTAATGCCGACA
AGCTGCTTAACGAGTTCATCGAAAAACAACTGATTGACTACGCGAAGAACTCCAAGAAAGTGGTAGGTAA
CTCAACTAGCTTGCTCTCTCCATATCTCCATTTTGGCGAGATTTCTGTCCGCCATGTATTTCAGTGCGCT
CGGATGAAACAGATTATCTGGGCTCGCGATAAAAACAGCGAAGGCGCCGAAAGCGCCGATCTGTTCCTGC
GAGGGATCGGACTTCGGGAATACTCCCGGTATATATGTTTCAACTTTCCATTCACACACGAGCAGAGTCT
GTTGTCCCACCTCAGGTTCTTCCCCTGGGACGCCGATGTCGACAAATTCAAGGCATGGAGACAGGGAAGG
ACAGGGTACCCACTCGTGGATGCTGGCATGAGAGAGCTCTGGGCTACAGGCTGGATGCACAACCGCATCC
GGGTAATCGTGTCCTCATTTGCTGTCAAGTTTCTGCTCCTGCCTTGGAAATGGGGAATGAAGTACTTTTG
GGATACCCTTCTCGACGCCGACTTGGAGTGTGACATTCTGGGATGGCAATATATTAGCGGGTCAATTCCT
GACGGCCATGAGTTGGACAGGTTGGACAATCCGGCCTTGCAGGGAGCTAAGTATGATCCCGAAGGAGAGT
ATATTCGACAGTGGCTCCCCGAGCTGGCCCGACTTCCTACGGAGTGGATTCACCATCCTTGGGACGCACC
ACTGACAGTGCTCAAGGCAAGCGGGGTGGAGCTGGGCACCAATTACGCTAAGCCTATAGTTGATATAGAT
ACAGCACGCGAGCTGCTGGCTAAAGCGATCTCTCGCACTCGGGAGGCGCAGATTATGATCGGTGCTGCCG
CCAGGGACCCCCCCGACCTCGACAACGAATTCAGTGGGGGAGGCGGAGGGGGTGGTTCAGGTGGTGGTGG
TGGTTCGGGTGGTGGCGGAGGGGGAGGCTCCGGACTCAGATCTAAGGAGCACATGAAGAAGATGATGAAG
GACTTGGAGGGGTTACACCGAGCTGAGCAGAGTCTGCATGACCTTCAGGAAAGGCTGCACAAGGCCCAGG
AGGAGCACCGCACAGTGGAGGTGGAGAAGGTCCATCTGGAAAAGAAGCTGCGCGATGAGATCAACCTTGC
TAAGCAGGAAGCCCAGCGGCTGAAGGAGCTGCGGGAGGGTACTGAGAATGAGCGGAGCCGCCAAAAATAT
GCTGAGGAGGAGTTGGAGCAGGTTCGGGAGGCCTTGAGGAAAGCAGAGAAGGAGCTAGAATCTCACAGCT
CATGGTATGCTCCAGAGGCCCTTCAGAAGTGGCTGCAGCTGACACATGAGGTGGAGGTGCAATATTACAA
CATCAAGAAGCAAAATGCTGAGAAGCAGCTGCTGGTGGCCAAGGAGGGGGCTGAGAAGATAAAAAAGAAG
AGAAACACACTCTTTGGCACCTTCCACGTGGCCCACAGCTCTTCCCTGGATGATGTAGATCATAAAATTC
TAACAGCTAAGCAAGCACTGAGCGAGGTGACAGCAGCATTGCGGGAGCGCCTGCACCGCTGGCAACAGAT
CGAGATCCTCTGTGGCTTCCAGATTGTCAACAACCCTGGCATCCACTCACTGGTGGCTGCCCTCAACATA
GACCCCAGCTGGATGGGCAGTACACGCCCCAACCCTGCTCACTTCATCATGACTGACGACGTGGATGACA
TGGATGAGGAGATTGTGTCTCCCTTGTCCATGCAGTCCCCTAGCCTGCAGAGCAGTGTTCGGCAGCGCCT
GACGGAGCCACAGCATGGCCTGGGATCTCAGAGAGATTTGACCCATTCCGATTCGGAGTCCTCCCTCCAC
ATGAGTGACCGCCAGCGTGTGGCCCCCAAACCTCCTCAGATGAGCCGTGCTGCAGACGAGGCTCTCAATG
CCATGACTTCCAATGGCAGCCACCGGCTGATCGAGGGGGTCCACCCAGGGTCTCTGGTGGAGAAACTGCC
TGACAGCCCTGCCCTGGCCAAGAAGGCATTACTGGCGCTGAACCATGGGCTGGACAAGGCCCACAGCCTG
ATGGAGCTGAGCCCCTCAGCCCCACCTGGTGGCTCTCCACATTTGGATTCTTCCCGTTCTCACAGCCCCA
GCTCCCCAGACCCAGACACACCATCTCCAGTTGGGGACAGCCGAGCCCTGCAAGCCAGCCGAAACACACG
CATTCCCCACCTGGCTGGCAAGAAGGCTGTGGCTGAGGAGGATAATGGCTCTATTGGCGAGGAAACAGAC
TCCAGCCCAGGCCGGAAGAAGTTTCCCCTCAAAATCTTTAAGAAGCCTCTTAAGAAGTAGGAATTGGGAT
CCACCGGATCTAGATAACTGATCATAATCAGCCATACCACATTTGTAGAGGTTTTACTTGCTTTAAAAAA
CCTCCCACACCTCCCCCTGAACCTGAAACATAAAATGAATGCAATTGTTGTTGTTAACTTGTTTATTGCA
GCTTATAATGGTTACAAATAAAGCAATAGCATCACAAATTTCACAAATAAAGCATTTTTTTCACTGCATT
CTAGTTGTGGTTTGTCCAAACTCATCAATGTATCTTAACGCGTAAATTGTAAGCGTTAATATTTTGTTAA
AATTCGCGTTAAATTTTTGTTAAATCAGCTCATTTTTTAACCAATAGGCCGAAATCGGCAAAATCCCTTA
TAAATCAAAAGAATAGACCGAGATAGGGT
[37 nt withheld, positions 6820-6856]
AAAGAACGTGGACTCCAACGTCAAAGG
[49 nt withheld, positions 6884-6932]
T
[91 nt withheld, positions 6934-7024]
G
[124 nt withheld, positions 7026-7149]
CAGGTGGCACTTTTCGGGGAAATGTGCGCGGAACCCCTATTTGTTTATTTTTCTAAATACATTCAAATAT
GTATCCGCTCATGAGACAATAACCCTGATAAATGCTTCAATAATATTGAAAAAGGAAGAGTCCTGAGGCG
GAAAGAACCAGCTGTGGAATGTGTGTCAGTTAGGGTGTGGAAAGTCCCCAGGCTCCCCAGCAGGCAGAAG
TATGCAAAGCATGCATCTCAATTAGTCAGCAACCAGGTGTGGAAAGTCCCCAGGCTCCCCAGCAGGCAGA
AGTATGCAAAGCATGCATCTCAATTAGTCAGCAACCATAGTCCCGCCCCTAACTCCGCCCATCCCGCCCC
TAACTCCGCCCAGTTCCGCCCATTCTCCGCCCCATGGCTGACTAATTTTTTTTATTTATGCAGAGGCCGA
GGCCGCCTCGGCCTCTGAGCTATTCCAGAAGTAGTGAGGAGGCTTTTTTGGAGGCCTAGGCT
Features (pLannotate 1.2.2; 15 found; start..end, strand, type, name):
     43..837     +  CDS            NeoR/KanR: aminoglycoside phosphotransferase from Tn5; aph(3')-II (or nptII); confers resistance to neomycin, kanamycin, and G418 (Geneticin®)
    858..1010    +  CDS            ble (fragment): BLE_KLEPN - Experimental evidence at protein level: Swiss-Prot protein existence level 1. Binding protein with a strong affinity to the bleomycin family of antibiotics. Binds to CL990; an antimitotic-antibiotic compound. From Klebsiella pneumoniae.
   1069..1116    +  polyA_signal   HSV TK poly(A) signal: herpes simplex virus thymidine kinase polyadenylation signal (Cole and Stacy, 1985)
   1207..1223    -  polyA_signal   bGH poly(A) signal (fragment): bovine growth hormone polyadenylation signal
   1445..2033    +  rep_origin     ori: high-copy-number ColE1/pMB1/pBR322/pUC origin of replication
   2208..2511    +  enhancer       CMV enhancer: human cytomegalovirus immediate early enhancer
   2512..2715    +  promoter       CMV promoter: human cytomegalovirus (CMV) immediate early promoter
   2750..3466    +  CDS            EGFP: EGFP is a basic (constitutively fluorescent) green fluorescent protein published in 1996, derived from Aequorea victoria. It is reported to be a rapidly-maturing weak dimer with moderate acid sensitivity.
   3476..4987    +  CDS            CRY2 (fragment): CRY2_ARATH - Also known as PHH1 From Arabidopsis thaliana (Mouse-ear cress).
   5081..6427    +  CDS            STIM1 (fragment): STIM1_HUMAN - Also known as GOK From Homo sapiens (Human).
   6459..6543    +  CDS            large T antigen (fragment): large T antigen from SV40 (simian virus 40)
   6566..6687    +  polyA_signal   SV40 poly(A) signal: SV40 polyadenylation signal
   6721..7149    -  rep_origin     f1 ori (sequence partly withheld): f1 bacteriophage origin of replication; arrow indicates direction of (+) strand synthesis
   7176..7280    +  promoter       AmpR promoter: bla
   7282..8       +  promoter       SV40 promoter (across the origin): SV40 enhancer and early promoter
