[The description below was written by a language model from this plasmid's Addgene catalogue record and pLannotate feature annotations shown in this document.]
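Description:
pCMV-monSTIM1 is a mammalian expression plasmid built on the Clontech pEGFP-C1 backbone, with a total size of about 7.6 kb. It replicates at high copy in E. coli from a ColE1/pUC-type origin and also carries an f1 phage origin. A single NeoR/KanR (Tn5 aminoglycoside phosphotransferase) gene serves both hosts. A bacterial bla-type promoter drives it for kanamycin selection, and the SV40 enhancer/early promoter drives it for G418 selection of transfected mammalian cells, with the HSV TK polyadenylation signal terminating the transcript. The short ble, bGH poly(A) and large T antigen fragments in the annotation look like incidental matches to backbone sequence, not functional parts.

The payload is a roughly 3.7 kb fusion open reading frame cloned between NheI and BamHI. It is expressed from the human CMV immediate-early enhancer and promoter and terminated by the SV40 poly(A) signal. Reading from the N terminus, it comprises EGFP, a large fragment of Arabidopsis thaliana cryptochrome 2 (CRY2), and a fragment of human STIM1. CRY2 is a blue-light photoreceptor that oligomerises on illumination, and STIM1 is the sensor protein whose clustering opens store-operated calcium channels. Joining the two makes STIM1 activity light-controlled, and EGFP allows expression and localisation to be followed by fluorescence. The record describes monSTIM1 as an ultra-photosensitive optogenetically activated STIM1, but it does not state which sequence changes confer the heightened sensitivity or the exact boundaries of the CRY2 and STIM1 portions. The associated publication title indicates that monSTIM1 was developed for non-invasive optical control of endogenous calcium channels, including in awake mice. This plasmid is the form used for transfecting mammalian cells.
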