Addgene plasmid #161795: pCMV-monSTIM1
Purpose: Mammalian expression plasmid of monSTIM1 (ultra-photosensitive optogenetically-activated STIM1 protein)
Depositing lab: Won Do Heo. Depositing organization: Korea Advanced Institute of Science and Technology. Publication: Non-invasive optical control of endogenous Ca(2+) channels in awake mice. Kim S, Kyung T, Chung JH, Kim N, Keum S, Lee J, Park H, Kim HM, Lee S, Shin HS, Do Heo W. Nat Commun. 2020 Jan 10;11(1):210. doi: 10.1038/s41467-019-14005-4. PubMed 31924789.
Backbone
  Vector backbone: pEGFP-C1
  Backbone manufacturer: Clontech
  Backbone size w/o insert (bp): 3950
  Total vector size (bp): 7631
  Modifications to backbone: EGFP gene was removed and re-inserted at restriction enzyme sites NheI and BamHI.
  Vector type: Mammalian Expression
  Selectable markers: Neomycin (select with G418)
Growth in bacteria
  Bacterial resistance: Kanamycin, 50 μg/mL
  Growth temperature: 37°C
  Growth strain: DH5alpha
  Copy number: High Copy
Gene/Insert
  Gene/Insert name: MonSTIM1
  Species: H. sapiens (human), A. thaliana (mustard weed)
  Insert size (bp): 3678
  Entrez Gene: STIM1 (a.k.a. D11S4896E, GOK, IMD10, STRMK, TAM, TAM1)
  Promoter: CMV
  Tag / fusion protein: EGFP (N terminal on insert)
  Cloning method: Restriction Enzyme; 5′ cloning site NheI (not destroyed); 3′ cloning site BamHI (not destroyed)
  Sequencing primers: 5′ CMV-F; 3′ SV40-pAR
Terms and licenses: Academic/Nonprofit Terms; Industry Terms: Not Available to Industry
How to cite: pCMV-monSTIM1 was a gift from Won Do Heo (Addgene plasmid # 161795 ; http://n2t.net/addgene:161795 ; RRID:Addgene_161795)
